Addgene plasmid #228328: pMT1856
Purpose: Homoserine lactone (HSL)-regulatable EGFP expression
Depositing lab: Jun Ishii. Depositing organization: Kobe University. Publication: Designing strong inducible synthetic promoters in yeasts. Tominaga M, Shima Y, Nozaki K, Ito Y, Someda M, Shoya Y, Hashii N, Obata C, Matsumoto-Kitano M, Suematsu K, Matsukawa T, Hosoya K, Hashiba N, Kondo A, Ishii J. Nat Commun. 2024 Dec 19;15(1):10653. doi: 10.1038/s41467-024-54865-z. PubMed 39702268.
Backbone
  Vector backbone: pUC19
  Vector type: Yeast Expression, Synthetic Biology
  Selectable markers: Hygromycin
Growth in bacteria
  Bacterial resistance: Ampicillin, 100 μg/mL
  Growth temperature: 37°C
  Growth strain: DH5alpha
  Copy number: High Copy
Gene/Insert
  Gene/Insert name: EGFP
  Species: Synthetic; Aequorea victoria
  Promoter: Homoserine lactone (HSL)-regulatable synthetic promoter (KpHsl5.2)
  Cloning method: Ligation Independent Cloning
Terms and licenses: Academic/Nonprofit Terms; Industry Terms: Not Available to Industry
How to cite: pMT1856 was a gift from Jun Ishii (Addgene plasmid # 228328 ; http://n2t.net/addgene:228328 ; RRID:Addgene_228328)
