[The description below was written by a language model from this plasmid's Addgene catalogue record and pLannotate feature annotations shown in this document.]
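Description:
pMT1856 is a pUC19-based yeast expression and synthetic biology plasmid that places EGFP under the control of a homoserine lactone (HSL)-regulatable synthetic promoter, KpHsl5.2. In E. coli it is maintained at high copy through the ColE1/pUC origin and selected with ampicillin via the β-lactamase gene. Remnants of the pUC19 lac region (CAP site, lac promoter and operator, lacZα and MCS fragments) are also annotated, as are short lacI, bom and rop fragments, which appear to be backbone vestiges rather than functional parts.

The reporter cassette consists of the EGFP coding sequence preceded by a region in which only a short fragment of the Pichia pastoris (Komagataella phaffii) AOX1 promoter is recognised. This may represent a core promoter portion of the synthetic KpHsl5.2 design, although the record does not describe the promoter's architecture or annotate any HSL-responsive operator sites. EGFP is followed by the AOX1 terminator. The "Kp" prefix and the AOX1-derived parts suggest K. phaffii as the intended host, but the catalogue fields say only "yeast". For selection in yeast, a hygromycin phosphotransferase gene (hph) is driven by a TEF1 promoter fragment and ended by a CYC1 terminator fragment. A full-length S. cerevisiae ARG4 sequence with a neighbouring DED81 fragment is also present. Its role is not stated, but it could serve as an auxotrophic marker or a homology region for integration. No yeast replication origin is annotated, which would fit integrative use.

No HSL-responsive transcription factor is annotated on this plasmid, so the regulator is presumably supplied separately. The construct serves as a fluorescent readout for measuring the strength and inducibility of the HSL-controlled synthetic promoter.
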