Features (pLannotate 1.2.2; 21 found; start..end, strand, type, name):
     96..200     +  promoter       AmpR promoter: bla
    201..1061    +  CDS            AmpR: β-lactamase; bla; confers resistance to ampicillin, carbenicillin, and related antibiotics
   1232..1820    +  rep_origin     ori: high-copy-number ColE1/pMB1/pBR322/pUC origin of replication
   2003..2095    +  CDS            lacI (fragment): lac repressor; lacI; The lac repressor binds to the lac operator to inhibit transcription in E. coli. This inhibition can be relieved by adding lactose or isopropyl-β-D-thiogalactopyranoside (IPTG).
   2108..2129    +  protein_bind   CAP binding site: CAP binding activates transcription in the presence of cAMP. E. coli catabolite activator protein
   2144..2174    +  promoter       lac promoter: promoter for the E. coli lac operon
   2182..2198    +  protein_bind   lac operator: The lac repressor binds to the lac operator to inhibit transcription in E. coli. This inhibition can be relieved by adding lactose or isopropyl-β-D-thiogalactopyranoside (IPTG). lac repressor encoded by lacI
   2243..2311    +  CDS            DED81 (fragment): SYNC_SACPA - Protein inferred from homology: Swiss-Prot protein existence level 3. From Saccharomyces paradoxus (Yeast) (Saccharomyces douglasii).
   2503..3867    +  CDS            ARG4: ARLY_YEAST - Experimental evidence at protein level: Swiss-Prot protein existence level 1. From Saccharomyces cerevisiae (strain ATCC 204508 / S288c) (Baker's yeast).
   4090..4255    +  promoter       AOX1 promoter (fragment): Pichia pastoris AOX1; inducible promoter, regulated by methanol
   4262..4978    +  CDS            EGFP: EGFP is a basic (constitutively fluorescent) green fluorescent protein published in 1996, derived from Aequorea victoria. It is reported to be a rapidly-maturing weak dimer with moderate acid sensitivity.
   4987..5052    +  CDS            AOX1 (fragment): ALOX1_KOMPC - Experimental evidence at protein level: Swiss-Prot protein existence level 1. Major isoform of alcohol oxidase, which catalyzes the oxidation of methanol to formaldehyde and hydrogen peroxide, the first step in the methanol utilization pathway of methylotrophic yeasts. From Komagataella phaffii (strain ATCC 76273 / CBS 7435 / CECT 11047 / NRRL Y-11430 / Wegner 21-1) (Yeast) (Pichia pastoris).
   5056..5302    +  terminator     AOX1 terminator: Pichia pastoris AOX1; transcription terminator for AOX1
   5323..5348    -  misc_feature   MCS (fragment): pUC18/19 multiple cloning site
   5347..5685    +  promoter       TEF1 promoter (fragment): S. cerevisiae TEF1; promoter for EF-1α
   5699..6721    +  CDS            hph: KHYB_ECOLX - Experimental evidence at protein level: Swiss-Prot protein existence level 1. The aminoglycoside phosphotransferases achieve inactivation of their antibiotic substrates by phosphorylation. Only phosphorylates hygromycin and closely related compounds such as demethyl analogs and destomycin. From Escherichia coli.
   6736..6849    +  terminator     CYC1 terminator (fragment): S. cerevisiae CYC1; transcription terminator for CYC1
   6852..6909    -  CDS            lacI (fragment): lac repressor; lacI; The lac repressor binds to the lac operator to inhibit transcription in E. coli. This inhibition can be relieved by adding lactose or isopropyl-β-D-thiogalactopyranoside (IPTG).
   6927..7084    +  CDS            lacZα (fragment): LacZα fragment of β-galactosidase; lacZ fragment
   7090..7189    -  misc_feature   bom (fragment): basis of mobility region from pBR322
   7291..1       -  CDS            rop (fragment) (across the origin): Rop protein, which maintains plasmids at low copy number; rop
>Addgene plasmid #228328 | pMT1856 | addgene full sequence | sequence record 457115 | Addgene NGS Result
GACGAAAGGGCCTCGTGATACGCCTATTTTTATAGGTTAATGTCATGATAATAATGGTTTCTTAGACGTC
AGGTGGCACTTTTCGGGGAAATGTGCGCGGAACCCCTATTTGTTTATTTTTCTAAATACATTCAAATATG
TATCCGCTCATGAGACAATAACCCTGATAAATGCTTCAATAATATTGAAAAAGGAAGAGTATGAGTATTC
AACATTTCCGTGTCGCCCTTATTCCCTTTTTTGCGGCATTTTGCCTTCCTGTTTTTGCTCACCCAGAAAC
GCTGGTGAAAGTAAAAGATGCTGAAGATCAGTTGGGTGCACGAGTGGGTTACATCGAACTGGATCTCAAC
AGCGGTAAGATCCTTGAGAGTTTTCGCCCCGAAGAACGTTTTCCAATGATGAGCACTTTTAAAGTTCTGC
TATGTGGCGCGGTATTATCCCGTATTGACGCCGGGCAAGAGCAACTCGGTCGCCGCATACACTATTCTCA
GAATGACTTGGTTGAGTACTCACCAGTCACAGAAAAGCATCTTACGGATGGCATGACAGTAAGAGAATTA
TGCAGTGCTGCCATAACCATGAGTGATAACACTGCGGCCAACTTACTTCTGACAACGATCGGAGGACCGA
AGGAGCTAACCGCTTTTTTGCACAACATGGGGGATCATGTAACTCGCCTTGATCGTTGGGAACCGGAGCT
GAATGAAGCCATACCAAACGACGAGCGTGACACCACGATGCCTGTAGCAATGGCAACAACGTTGCGCAAA
CTATTAACTGGCGAACTACTTACTCTAGCTTCCCGGCAACAATTAATAGACTGGATGGAGGCGGATAAAG
TTGCAGGACCACTTCTGCGCTCGGCCCTTCCGGCTGGCTGGTTTATTGCTGATAAATCTGGAGCCGGTGA
GCGTGGGTCTCGCGGTATCATTGCAGCACTGGGGCCAGATGGTAAGCCCTCCCGTATCGTAGTTATCTAC
ACGACGGGGAGTCAGGCAACTATGGATGAACGAAATAGACAGATCGCTGAGATAGGTGCCTCACTGATTA
AGCATTGGTAACTGTCAGACCAAGTTTACTCATATATACTTTAGATTGATTTAAAACTTCATTTTTAATT
TAAAAGGATCTAGGTGAAGATCCTTTTTGATAATCTCATGACCAAAATCCCTTAACGTGAGTTTTCGTTC
CACTGAGCGTCAGACCCCGTAGAAAAGATCAAAGGATCTTCTTGAGATCCTTTTTTTCTGCGCGTAATCT
GCTGCTTGCAAACAAAAAAACCACCGCTACCAGCGGTGGTTTGTTTGCCGGATCAAGAGCTACCAACTCT
TTTTCCGAAGGTAACTGGCTTCAGCAGAGCGCAGATACCAAATACTGTTCTTCTAGTGTAGCCGTAGTTA
GGCCACCACTTCAAGAACTCTGTAGCACCGCCTACATACCTCGCTCTGCTAATCCTGTTACCAGTGGCTG
CTGCCAGTGGCGATAAGTCGTGTCTTACCGGGTTGGACTCAAGACGATAGTTACCGGATAAGGCGCAGCG
GTCGGGCTGAACGGGGGGTTCGTGCACACAGCCCAGCTTGGAGCGAACGACCTACACCGAACTGAGATAC
CTACAGCGTGAGCTATGAGAAAGCGCCACGCTTCCCGAAGGGAGAAAGGCGGACAGGTATCCGGTAAGCG
GCAGGGTCGGAACAGGAGAGCGCACGAGGGAGCTTCCAGGGGGAAACGCCTGGTATCTTTATAGTCCTGT
CGGGTTTCGCCACCTCTGACTTGAGCGTCGATTTTTGTGATGCTCGTCAGGGGGGCGGAGCCTATGGAAA
AACGCCAGCAACGCGGCCTTTTTACGGTTCCTGGCCTTTTGCTGGCCTTTTGCTCACATGTTCTTTCCTG
CGTTATCCCCTGATTCTGTGGATAACCGTATTACCGCCTTTGAGTGAGCTGATACCGCTCGCCGCAGCCG
AACGACCGAGCGCAGCGAGTCAGTGAGCGAGGAAGCGGAAGAGCGCCCAATACGCAAACCGCCTCTCCCC
GCGCGTTGGCCGATTCATTAATGCAGCTGGCACGACAGGTTTCCCGACTGGAAAGCGGGCAGTGAGCGCA
ACGCAATTAATGTGAGTTAGCTCACTCATTAGGCACCCCAGGCTTTACACTTTATGCTTCCGGCTCGTAT
GTTGTGTGGAATTGTGAGCGGATAACAATTTCACACAGGAAACAGCTATGACCATGATTACGCCGCTAGC
CATGGTTGTGCGACAGATTCACTGTGAAAGACTGTTCATTATACCCACGTTTCACTGGGAGATGTAAGCC
TTAGGTGTTTTACCCTGATTAGATAATACAATAACCAACAGAAATACGAGAATCTAAACTAATTTCGATG
ATTCATTTTTCTTTTTACCGCGCTGCCTCTTTTGGCAATTCTTTCACCTATATTCTACCTTCTCTTTCCT
TTTGTTCTAAACTTATTACCAGCTATCTATGTCGAATCAAGAAGAAGGACTTAAACTGTGGGGTGGCAGG
TTTACTGGGGCTACTGACCCCTTGATGGATTTGTATAACGCTTCCTTACCTTACGACAAGAAAATGTACA
AGGTGGATTTAGAAGGAACAAAAGTTTACACTGAGGGCCTGGAGAAAATTAATTTGCTAACTAAAGACGA
ACTAAGTGAGATTCATCGTGGTCTCAAATTGATTGAAGCAGAGTGGGCAGAAGGGAAGTTTGTTGAGAAG
CCAGGGGATGAGGATATTCACACTGCTAATGAACGTCGCTTGGGTGAGTTGATTGGTCGTGGAATCTCTG
GTAAGGTTCATACCGGAAGGTCTAGAAATGATCAAGTTGCCACTGATATGCGGTTGTATGTCAGAGACAA
TCTAACTCAGTTGGCTGACTATCTGAAGCAGTTCATTCAAGTAATCATCAAGAGAGCTGAACAGGAAATA
GACGTCTTGATGCCCGGTTATACTCACTTGCAAAGAGCTCAACCAATCAGATGGTCTCACTGGTTGAGCA
TGTATGCTACCTATTTCACTGAAGATTATGAGAGACTGAATCAAATCGTTAAAAGGTTGAACAAATCCCC
ATTGGGAGCTGGAGCTTTGGCTGGTCATCCTTATGGAATTGATCGTGAATACATTGCTGAGAGATTAGGG
TTTGATTCTGTTATTGGTAATTCTTTGGCCGCTGTTTCAGACAGAGATTTTGTAGTCGAAACCATGTTCT
GGTCTTCGTTGTTTATGAATCATATTTCTCGATTCTCAGAAGATTTGATCATTTACTCCACTGGAGAGTT
TGGATTTATCAAGTTGGCAGATGCTTATTCTACTGGATCTTCTCTGATGCCTCAAAAAAAAAACCCAGAC
TCTTTGGAGTTATTGAGGGGTAAATCTGGTAGATGTTTTGGGGCCTTGGCTGGTTTCCTCATGTCTATTA
AGTCCATTCCGTCAACCTATAACAAAGATATGCAAGAGGATAAGGAGCCTTTATTTGATACTCTAATCAC
TGTAGAGCACTCGATTTTGATAGCATCCGGTGTAGTTTCTACCTTGAACATTGATGCCGAACGAATGAAG
AATGCTCTAACTATGGATATGCTGGCTACAGATCTTGCCGACTATTTAGTTAGAAGGGGAGTTCCATTCA
GAGAAACTCACCACATTTCTGGTGAATGTGTCAGACAAGCCGAGGAGTTGAACCTTTCTGGTATTGATCA
GTTGTCCCTCGAACAATTGAAATCCATTGACTCCCGTTTTGAGGCTGATGTGGCTTCAACGTTTGACTTT
GAAGCCAGTGTTGAAAAAAGAACTGCCACCGGAGGAACTTCTAAGACTGCTGTTTTAAAGCAATTGGATG
CACTGAATGAAAAGCTAGAGTCTTGACTGCAGGTCGACAGCGTGTTTTTTATTCCTTAAGTTACGCAAGG
TCGAACATAAGTACCTGTAGGATCGTACAGGTTTACGCAAGGTCGAACATAAGTACCTGTAGGATCGTAC
AGGTCGCTATTACGCCAGCGGATCCACCTGTAAAATCTATCAGTTGAACCTGTAAAATCTATCAGTTCAA
CCTGTAAAATCTATCAGTTACGTATGTGAAGCAATATATAAACAGAAGGAAGCTGCCCTGTCTTAAACCT
TTTTTTTTATCATCATTATTAGCTTACTTTCATAATTGCGACTGGTTCCAATTGACAAGCTTTTGATTTT
AACGACTTTTAACGACAACTTGAGAAGATCAAAAAACAACTAATTATTCGAAACGACTAGTATGGTTTCT
AAGGGTGAAGAGTTGTTCACTGGTGTTGTTCCAATCTTGGTTGAGTTGGACGGTGACGTTAACGGACACA
AGTTCTCTGTTTCTGGTGAAGGTGAGGGTGACGCTACTTACGGAAAGTTGACTTTGAAGTTCATCTGTAC
TACTGGTAAGTTGCCAGTTCCATGGCCAACTTTGGTTACTACTTTGACTTACGGTGTTCAGTGTTTCTCC
AGATACCCAGACCACATGAAGCAGCACGATTTCTTCAAGTCTGCTATGCCAGAGGGTTACGTTCAAGAGA
GAACTATCTTCTTCAAGGACGACGGTAACTACAAGACTAGAGCTGAGGTTAAGTTCGAGGGTGACACATT
GGTTAACAGAATCGAGTTGAAGGGTATCGACTTCAAAGAGGACGGAAACATCTTGGGTCACAAGTTGGAG
TACAACTACAACTCCCACAACGTTTACATCATGGCTGACAAGCAGAAGAACGGTATCAAGGTTAACTTCA
AGATCAGACACAACATCGAGGACGGTTCCGTTCAATTGGCTGACCACTACCAACAGAACACTCCAATTGG
TGACGGTCCAGTTTTGTTGCCAGACAACCACTACTTGTCCACTCAATCCGCTTTGTCCAAGGACCCAAAC
GAGAAGAGAGATCACATGGTTTTGTTGGAGTTCGTTACTGCTGCTGGTATCACTTTGGGTATGGACGAGT
TGTACAAGTAACTCGAGCCTTAGACATGACTGTTCCTCAGTTCAAGTTGGGCACTTACGAGAAGACCGGT
CTTGCTAGATTCTAATCAAGAGGATGTCAGAATGCCATTTGCCTGAGAGATGCAGGCTTCATTTTTGATA
CTTTTTTATTTGTAACCTATATAGTATAGGATTTTTTTTGTCATTTTGTTTCTTCTCGTACGAGCTTGCT
CCTGATCAGCCTATCTCGCAGCTGATGAATATCTTGTGGTAGGGGTTTGGGAAAATCATTCGAGTTTGAT
GTTTTTCTTGGTATTTCCCACTCCTCTTCAGAGTACAGAAGATTAAGTGAGACGTTCGTTTGTGCAAGCT
TAGATCCCCGGGTACCGAGCTCGAATTCGCCGTACCACTTCAAAACACCCAAGCACAGCATACTAAATTT
CCCCTCTTTCTTCCTCTAGGGTGTCGTTAATTACCCGTACTAAAGGTTTGGAAAAGAAAAAAGAGACCGC
CTCGTTTCTTTTTCTTCGTCGAAAAAGGCAATAAAAATTTTTATCACGTTTCTTTTTCTTGAAAATTTTT
TTTTTTGATTTTTTTCTCTTTCGATGACCTCCCATTGATATTTAAGTTAATAAACGGTCTTCAATTTCTC
AAGTTTCAGTTTCATTTTTCTTGTTCTATTACAACTTTTTTTACTTCTTGCTCATTAGAAAGAAAGCATA
GCAATCTAATCTAAGTTTTAATTACAAAATGAAGAAGCCAGAGTTGACTGCTACTTCCGTTGAGAAGTTC
TTGATCGAGAAGTTCGACTCCGTTTCCGACTTGATGCAATTGTCTGAAGGTGAAGAGTCCAGAGCTTTCT
CCTTTGACGTTGGTGGTAGAGGTTACGTTTTGAGAGTTAATTCCTGTGCTGACGGTTTCTACAAGGACAG
ATACGTTTACAGACACTTCGCTTCCGCTGCTTTGCCAATTCCAGAGGTTTTGGACATTGGTGAGTTCTCC
GAGTCCTTGACTTACTGTATCTCCAGAAGAGCTCAGGGAGTTACATTGCAAGACTTGCCAGAAACTGAGT
TGCCAGCTGTTTTGCAACCAGTTGCTGAAGCTATGGACGCTATTGCTGCTGCTGACTTGTCTCAAACTTC
TGGTTTTGGTCCATTCGGTCCACAGGGTATTGGTCAGTACACTACTTGGAGAGACTTCATCTGTGCTATC
GCTGACCCACATGTTTACCACTGGCAAACTGTTATGGACGATACTGTTTCCGCTTCCGTTGCTCAGGCTT
TGGACGAATTGATGTTGTGGGCTGAAGATTGTCCTGAGGTTAGACATTTGGTTCACGCTGACTTCGGTTC
CAACAACGTTTTGACTGACAACGGTAGAATCACTGCTGTTATCGACTGGTCCGAAGCTATGTTCGGTGAC
TCTCAATACGAGGTTGCTAACATCTTCTTTTGGAGACCATGGTTGGCTTGTATGGAACAGCAGACTAGAT
ACTTCGAGAGAAGACACCCAGAATTGGCTGGTTCCCCAAGATTGAGAGCTTACATGTTGAGAATCGGTTT
GGACCAGTTGTACCAGTCCTTGGTTGATGGTAACTTCGATGATGCTGCTTGGGCTCAAGGTAGATGTGAC
GCTATCGTTAGATCCGGTGCTGGTACTGTTGGTAGAACTCAGATTGCTAGAAGATCCGCTGCTGTTTGGA
CTGACGGTTGTGTTGAAGTTTTGGCTGACTCCGGTAACAGAAGACCATCCACTAGACCAAGAGCTAAAGA
GGTTGGTAGAGTTTAAGTATTAAGAACGTTATTTATATTTCAAATTTTTCTTTTTTTTCTCTACAGACGC
TGTACGCATGTAACATTATACTGAAAACCTTGCTTGAGAAGGTTTTGGGACGCTCGAAGATCCAGCTGCA
TTAATGAATCGGCCAACGCGCGGGGAGAGGCGGTTTGCGTATTGGGCGCTCTTCCGCTTCCTCGGAATTC
ACTGGCCGTCGTTTTACAACGTCGTGACTGGGAAAACCCTGGCGTTACCCAACTTAATCGCCTTGCAGCA
CATCCCCCTTTCGCCAGCTGGCGTAATAGCGAAGAGGCCCGCACCGATCGCCCTTCCCAACAGTTGCGCA
GCCTGAATGGCGAATGGCGCCTGATGCGGTATTTTCTCCTTACGCATCTGTGCGGTATTTCACACCGCAT
ATGGTGCACTCTCAGTACAATCTGCTCTGATGCCGCATAGTTAAGCCAGCCCCGACACCCGCCAACACCC
GCTGACGCGCCCTGACGGGCTTGTCTGCTCCCGGCATCCGCTTACAGACAAGCTGTGACCGTCTCCGGGA
GCTGCATGTGTCAGAGGTTTTCACCGTCATCACCGAAACGCGCGA
